Addgene plasmid #25791: pLL3.7_hsa-miR-34a
Depositing lab: Judy Lieberman. Depositing organization: Boston Children's Hospital. Publication: miR-34a contributes to megakaryocytic differentiation of K562 cells independently of p53. Navarro F, Gutman D, Meire E, Caceres M, Rigoutsos I, Bentwich Z, Lieberman J. Blood. 2009 Sep 3. 114(10):2181-92. 10.1182/blood-2009-02-205062 PubMed 19584398.
Backbone
  Vector backbone: pLL3.7
  Backbone size w/o insert (bp): 7650
  Vector type: Lentiviral, RNAi
Growth in bacteria
  Bacterial resistance: Ampicillin, 100 μg/mL
  Growth temperature: 37°C
  Growth strain: Stbl3
  Copy number: High Copy
Gene/Insert
  Gene/Insert name: hsa-miR-34a (alt name: miR-34a)
  Species: H. sapiens (human)
  Insert size (bp): 260
  Entrez Gene: TP53 (a.k.a. BCC7, BMFS5, LFS1, P53, TRP53)
  Cloning method: Restriction Enzyme; 5′ cloning site XbaI (not destroyed); 3′ cloning site XhoI (not destroyed)
  Sequencing primers: 5′ n/a
Resource information
  A portion of this plasmid was derived from a plasmid made by: The pLL3.7 cassette containing the U6 promoter and a control short hairpin was replaced by a cassette containing the U6 promoter and an approx 300 bp genomic fragment for expression of the mature miRNA from pSIREN-RetroQ-miRNA expression vectors, kindly provided by Dr. B. Ramratnam, Brown University
Terms and licenses: Academic/Nonprofit Terms; Industry Terms: Not Available to Industry
How to cite: pLL3.7_hsa-miR-34a was a gift from Judy Lieberman (Addgene plasmid # 25791 ; http://n2t.net/addgene:25791 ; RRID:Addgene_25791)
