[The description below was written by a language model from this plasmid's Addgene catalogue record and pLannotate feature annotations shown in this document.]
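Description:
pLL3.7_hsa-miR-34a is a lentiviral RNAi-type vector built on the pLL3.7 (LentiLox) backbone for stable delivery and expression of the human microRNA miR-34a. It is propagated in bacteria through a high-copy ColE1/pUC-type origin with ampicillin selection (AmpR). The sequenced plasmid is about 7.85 kb. The HIV-1-derived transfer cassette begins with a CMV enhancer/promoter fused to a truncated 5′ LTR, which drives production of the viral genomic RNA in packaging cells. This is followed by the Ψ packaging signal with a gag fragment, the Rev response element for Rev-dependent nuclear export, and the cPPT/CTS. A WPRE, which enhances transcript expression, sits upstream of the 3′ LTR region, itself annotated as a truncated LTR preceded by a nef fragment.

The payload is a human U6 (RNA polymerase III) promoter driving a genomic fragment of roughly 260–300 bp that contains the mir-34 precursor, which is processed by the cell to yield mature miR-34a. According to the record, this U6–miRNA cassette came from a pSIREN-RetroQ miRNA expression vector and replaced the original pLL3.7 U6/control short-hairpin cassette, with XbaI and XhoI as cloning sites. Downstream, a second CMV enhancer/promoter expresses EGFP, allowing transduced cells to be identified or sorted by fluorescence. This reporter cassette is flanked by two loxP sites in the same orientation, so Cre recombinase can excise it. The catalogue links the entry to the TP53 gene, but no p53 coding sequence is annotated. That link likely reflects the associated study, which examined miR-34a in megakaryocytic differentiation of K562 cells independently of p53. The construct is suited to enforced miR-34a expression in mammalian cells by lentiviral transduction.
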