Features (pLannotate 1.2.2; 25 found; start..end, strand, type, name):
    184..563     +  enhancer       CMV enhancer: human cytomegalovirus immediate early enhancer
    564..763     +  promoter       CMV promoter: human cytomegalovirus (CMV) immediate early promoter
    781..961     +  LTR            5' LTR (truncated): truncated 5' long terminal repeat (LTR) from HIV-1
   1008..1133    +  misc_feature   HIV-1 Ψ: packaging signal of human immunodeficiency virus type 1
   1117..1455    +  CDS            HIV-1 gag (fragment): gag protein from human immunodeficiency virus 1; gag
   1630..1863    +  misc_feature   RRE: The Rev response element (RRE) of HIV-1 allows for Rev-dependent mRNA export from the nucleus to the cytoplasm.
   2240..2340    +  CDS            Rev (fragment): human immunodeficiency virus 1 (HIV-1) Rev protein; rev; enhances nuclear export of unspliced and incompletely spliced viral mRNAs
   2390..2507    +  misc_feature   cPPT/CTS: central polypurine tract and central termination sequence of HIV-1
   2581..2821    +  promoter       U6 promoter: RNA polymerase III promoter for human U6 snRNA
   2919..3008    +  ncRNA          mir-34: Accession: RF00456 - mir-34 microRNA precursor family
   3095..3121    -  misc_feature   MCS (fragment): pBluescript multiple cloning site
   3156..3189    +  protein_bind   loxP: Cre-mediated recombination occurs in the 8-bp core sequence (GCATACAT). Cre recombinase
   3305..3608    +  enhancer       CMV enhancer: human cytomegalovirus immediate early enhancer
   3609..3812    +  promoter       CMV promoter: human cytomegalovirus (CMV) immediate early promoter
   3857..4573    +  CDS            EGFP: EGFP is a basic (constitutively fluorescent) green fluorescent protein published in 1996, derived from Aequorea victoria. It is reported to be a rapidly-maturing weak dimer with moderate acid sensitivity.
   4596..4629    +  protein_bind   loxP: Cre-mediated recombination occurs in the 8-bp core sequence (GCATACAT). Cre recombinase
   4662..4685    +  misc_feature   MCS (fragment): pBluescript multiple cloning site
   4685..5273    +  misc_feature   WPRE: woodchuck hepatitis virus posttranscriptional regulatory element
   5274..5293    +  misc_feature   MCS (fragment): pBluescript multiple cloning site
   5295..5795    +  CDS            nef (fragment): NEF_HV1LA - Experimental evidence at protein level: Swiss-Prot protein existence level 1. Extracellular Nef protein targets CD4(+) T-lymphocytes for apoptosis by interacting with CXCR4 surface receptors. From Human immunodeficiency virus type 1 group M subtype B (isolate Lai) (HIV-1).
   5802..5982    +  LTR            5' LTR (truncated): truncated 5' long terminal repeat (LTR) from HIV-1
   6044..6632    -  rep_origin     ori: high-copy-number ColE1/pMB1/pBR322/pUC origin of replication
   6803..7663    -  CDS            AmpR: β-lactamase; bla; confers resistance to ampicillin, carbenicillin, and related antibiotics
   7664..7768    -  promoter       AmpR promoter: bla
   7827..29      -  misc_feature   bom (fragment) (across the origin): basis of mobility region from pBR322
>Addgene plasmid #25791 | pLL3.7_hsa-miR-34a | addgene full sequence | sequence record 142916 | Addgene NGS result
GCTCTGATGCCGCATAGTTAAGCCAGTATCTGCTCCCTGCTTGTGTGTTGGAGGTCGCTGAGTAGTGCGC
GAGCAAAATTTAAGCTACAACAAGGCAAGGCTTGACCGACAATTGCATGAAGAATCTGCTTAGGGTTAGG
CGTTTTGCGCTGCTTCGCGATGTACGGGCCAGATATACGCGTTGACATTGATTATTGACTAGTTATTAAT
AGTAATCAATTACGGGGTCATTAGTTCATAGCCCATATATGGAGTTCCGCGTTACATAACTTACGGTAAA
TGGCCCGCCTGGCTGACCGCCCAACGACCCCCGCCCATTGACGTCAATAATGACGTATGTTCCCATAGTA
ACGCCAATAGGGACTTTCCATTGACGTCAATGGGTGGAGTATTTACGGTAAACTGCCCACTTGGCAGTAC
ATCAAGTGTATCATATGCCAAGTACGCCCCCTATTGACGTCAATGACGGTAAATGGCCCGCCTGGCATTA
TGCCCAGTACATGACCTTATGGGACTTTCCTACTTGGCAGTACATCTACGTATTAGTCATCGCTATTACC
ATGGTGATGCGGTTTTGGCAGTACATCAATGGGCGTGGATAGCGGTTTGACTCACGGGGATTTCCAAGTC
TCCACCCCATTGACGTCAATGGGAGTTTGTTTTGGCACCAAAATCAACGGGACTTTCCAAAATGTCGTAA
CAACTCCGCCCCATTGACGCAAATGGGCGGTAGGCGTGTACGGTGGGAGGTCTATATAAGCAGCGCGTTT
TGCCTGTACTGGGTCTCTCTGGTTAGACCAGATCTGAGCCTGGGAGCTCTCTGGCTAACTAGGGAACCCA
CTGCTTAAGCCTCAATAAAGCTTGCCTTGAGTGCTTCAAGTAGTGTGTGCCCGTCTGTTGTGTGACTCTG
GTAACTAGAGATCCCTCAGACCCTTTTAGTCAGTGTGGAAAATCTCTAGCAGTGGCGCCCGAACAGGGAC
TTGAAAGCGAAAGGGAAACCAGAGGAGCTCTCTCGACGCAGGACTCGGCTTGCTGAAGCGCGCACGGCAA
GAGGCGAGGGGCGGCGACTGGTGAGTACGCCAAAAATTTTGACTAGCGGAGGCTAGAAGGAGAGAGATGG
GTGCGAGAGCGTCAGTATTAAGCGGGGGAGAATTAGATCGCGATGGGAAAAAATTCGGTTAAGGCCAGGG
GGAAAGAAAAAATATAAATTAAAACATATAGTATGGGCAAGCAGGGAGCTAGAACGATTCGCAGTTAATC
CTGGCCTGTTAGAAACATCAGAAGGCTGTAGACAAATACTGGGACAGCTACAACCATCCCTTCAGACAGG
ATCAGAAGAACTTAGATCATTATATAATACAGTAGCAACCCTCTATTGTGTGCATCAAAGGATAGAGATA
AAAGACACCAAGGAAGCTTTAGACAAGATAGAGGAAGAGCAAAACAAAAGTAAGACCACCGCACAGCAAG
CGGCCGGCCGCTGATCTTCAGACCTGGAGGAGGAGATATGAGGGACAATTGGAGAAGTGAATTATATAAA
TATAAAGTAGTAAAAATTGAACCATTAGGAGTAGCACCCACCAAGGCAAAGAGAAGAGTGGTGCAGAGAG
AAAAAAGAGCAGTGGGAATAGGAGCTTTGTTCCTTGGGTTCTTGGGAGCAGCAGGAAGCACTATGGGCGC
AGCGTCAATGACGCTGACGGTACAGGCCAGACAATTATTGTCTGGTATAGTGCAGCAGCAGAACAATTTG
CTGAGGGCTATTGAGGCGCAACAGCATCTGTTGCAACTCACAGTCTGGGGCATCAAGCAGCTCCAGGCAA
GAATCCTGGCTGTGGAAAGATACCTAAAGGATCAACAGCTCCTGGGGATTTGGGGTTGCTCTGGAAAACT
CATTTGCACCACTGCTGTGCCTTGGAATGCTAGTTGGAGTAATAAATCTCTGGAACAGATTTGGAATCAC
ACGACCTGGATGGAGTGGGACAGAGAAATTAACAATTACACAAGCTTAATACACTCCTTAATTGAAGAAT
CGCAAAACCAGCAAGAAAAGAATGAACAAGAATTATTGGAATTAGATAAATGGGCAAGTTTGTGGAATTG
GTTTAACATAACAAATTGGCTGTGGTATATAAAATTATTCATAATGATAGTAGGAGGCTTGGTAGGTTTA
AGAATAGTTTTTGCTGTACTTTCTATAGTGAATAGAGTTAGGCAGGGATATTCACCATTATCGTTTCAGA
CCCACCTCCCAACCCCGAGGGGACCCGACAGGCCCGAAGGAATAGAAGAAGAAGGTGGAGAGAGAGACAG
AGACAGATCCATTCGATTAGTGAACGGATCGGCACTGCGTGCGCCAATTCTGCAGACAAATGGCAGTATT
CATCCACAATTTTAAAAGAAAAGGGGGGATTGGGGGGTACAGTGCAGGGGAAAGAATAGTAGACATAATA
GCAACAGACATACAAACTAAAGAATTACAAAAACAAATTACAAAAATTCAAAATTTTCGGGTTTATTACA
GGGACAGCAGAGATCCAGTTTGGTTAGTACCGGGCCCGCTCTAGAAGATCTGGGCAGGAAGAGGGCCTAT
TTCCCATGATTCCTTCATATTTGCATATACGATACAAGGCTGTTAGAGAGATAATTAGAATTAATTTGAC
TGTAAACACAAAGATATTAGTACAAAATACGTGACGTAGAAAGTAATAATTTCTTGGGTAGTTTGCAGTT
TTAAAATTATGTTTTAAAATGGACTATCATATGCTTACCGTAACTTGAAAGTATTTCGATTTCTTGGCTT
TATATATCTTGTGGAAAGGACGAGGATCCCCCACATTTCCTTCTTATCAACAGGTGCTGGGGAGAGGCAG
GACAGGCCTGTCCCCCGAGTCCCCTCCGGATGCCGTGGACCGGCCAGCTGTGAGTGTTTCTTTGGCAGTG
TCTTAGCTGGTTGTTGTGAGCAATAGTAAGGAAGCAATCAGCAAGTATACTGCCCTAGAAGTGCTGCACG
TTGTGGGGCCCAAGAGGGAAGATGAAGCGAGAGATGCCCAGACCAGTGGGAGACGCCAGGACTTCGGAAG
CTCTTCTGCGAATTCCTCGAGGTCGACGGTATCGATAAGCTCGCTTCACGAGATTCCAGCAGGTCGAGGG
ACCTAATAACTTCGTATAGCATACATTATACGAAGTTATATTAAGGGTTCCAAGCTTAAGCGGCCGCGTG
GATAACCGTATTACCGCCATGCATTAGTTATTAATAGTAATCAATTACGGGGTCATTAGTTCATAGCCCA
TATATGGAGTTCCGCGTTACATAACTTACGGTAAATGGCCCGCCTGGCTGACCGCCCAACGACCCCCGCC
CATTGACGTCAATAATGACGTATGTTCCCATAGTAACGCCAATAGGGACTTTCCATTGACGTCAATGGGT
GGAGTATTTACGGTAAACTGCCCACTTGGCAGTACATCAAGTGTATCATATGCCAAGTACGCCCCCTATT
GACGTCAATGACGGTAAATGGCCCGCCTGGCATTATGCCCAGTACATGACCTTATGGGACTTTCCTACTT
GGCAGTACATCTACGTATTAGTCATCGCTATTACCATGGTGATGCGGTTTTGGCAGTACATCAATGGGCG
TGGATAGCGGTTTGACTCACGGGGATTTCCAAGTCTCCACCCCATTGACGTCAATGGGAGTTTGTTTTGG
CACCAAAATCAACGGGACTTTCCAAAATGTCGTAACAACTCCGCCCCATTGACGCAAATGGGCGGTAGGC
GTGTACGGTGGGAGGTCTATATAAGCAGAGCTGGTTTAGTGAACCGTCAGATCCGCTAGCGCTACCGGTC
GCCACCATGGTGAGCAAGGGCGAGGAGCTGTTCACCGGGGTGGTGCCCATCCTGGTCGAGCTGGACGGCG
ACGTAAACGGCCACAAGTTCAGCGTGTCCGGCGAGGGCGAGGGCGATGCCACCTACGGCAAGCTGACCCT
GAAGTTCATCTGCACCACCGGCAAGCTGCCCGTGCCCTGGCCCACCCTCGTGACCACCCTGACCTACGGC
GTGCAGTGCTTCAGCCGCTACCCCGACCACATGAAGCAGCACGACTTCTTCAAGTCCGCCATGCCCGAAG
GCTACGTCCAGGAGCGCACCATCTTCTTCAAGGACGACGGCAACTACAAGACCCGCGCCGAGGTGAAGTT
CGAGGGCGACACCCTGGTGAACCGCATCGAGCTGAAGGGCATCGACTTCAAGGAGGACGGCAACATCCTG
GGGCACAAGCTGGAGTACAACTACAACAGCCACAACGTCTATATCATGGCCGACAAGCAGAAGAACGGCA
TCAAGGTGAACTTCAAGATCCGCCACAACATCGAGGACGGCAGCGTGCAGCTCGCCGACCACTACCAGCA
GAACACCCCCATCGGCGACGGCCCCGTGCTGCTGCCCGACAACCACTACCTGAGCACCCAGTCCGCCCTG
AGCAAAGACCCCAACGAGAAGCGCGATCACATGGTCCTGCTGGAGTTCGTGACCGCCGCCGGGATCACTC
TCGGCATGGACGAGCTGTACAAGTAGGAATTCGTCGAGGGACCTAATAACTTCGTATAGCATACATTATA
CGAAGTTATACATGTTTAAGGGTTCCGGTTCCACTAGGTACAATTCGATATCAAGCTTATCGATAATCAA
CCTCTGGATTACAAAATTTGTGAAAGATTGACTGGTATTCTTAACTATGTTGCTCCTTTTACGCTATGTG
GATACGCTGCTTTAATGCCTTTGTATCATGCTATTGCTTCCCGTATGGCTTTCATTTTCTCCTCCTTGTA
TAAATCCTGGTTGCTGTCTCTTTATGAGGAGTTGTGGCCCGTTGTCAGGCAACGTGGCGTGGTGTGCACT
GTGTTTGCTGACGCAACCCCCACTGGTTGGGGCATTGCCACCACCTGTCAGCTCCTTTCCGGGACTTTCG
CTTTCCCCCTCCCTATTGCCACGGCGGAACTCATCGCCGCCTGCCTTGCCCGCTGCTGGACAGGGGCTCG
GCTGTTGGGCACTGACAATTCCGTGGTGTTGTCGGGGAAATCATCGTCCTTTCCTTGGCTGCTCGCCTGT
GTTGCCACCTGGATTCTGCGCGGGACGTCCTTCTGCTACGTCCCTTCGGCCCTCAATCCAGCGGACCTTC
CTTCCCGCGGCCTGCTGCCGGCTCTGCGGCCTCTTCCGCGTCTTCGCCTTCGCCCTCAGACGAGTCGGAT
CTCCCTTTGGGCCGCCTCCCCGCATCGATACCGTCGACCTCGATCGAGACCTAGAAAAACATGGAGCAAT
CACAAGTAGCAATACAGCAGCTACCAATGCTGATTGTGCCTGGCTAGAAGCACAAGAGGAGGAGGAGGTG
GGTTTTCCAGTCACACCTCAGGTACCTTTAAGACCAATGACTTACAAGGCAGCTGTAGATCTTAGCCACT
TTTTAAAAGAAAAGGGGGGACTGGAAGGGCTAATTCACTCCCAACGAAGACAAGATATCCTTGATCTGTG
GATCTACCACACACAAGGCTACTTCCCTGATTGGCAGAACTACACACCAGGGCCAGGGATCAGATATCCA
CTGACCTTTGGATGGTGCTACAAGCTAGTACCAGTTGAGCAAGAGAAGGTAGAAGAAGCCAATGAAGGAG
AGAACACCCGCTTGTTACACCCTGTGAGCCTGCATGGGATGGATGACCCGGAGAGAGAAGTATTAGAGTG
GAGGTTTGACAGCCGCCTAGCATTTCATCACATGGCCCGAGAGCTGCATCCGGACTGTACTGGGTCTCTC
TGGTTAGACCAGATCTGAGCCTGGGAGCTCTCTGGCTAACTAGGGAACCCACTGCTTAAGCCTCAATAAA
GCTTGCCTTGAGTGCTTCAAGTAGTGTGTGCCCGTCTGTTGTGTGACTCTGGTAACTAGAGATCCCTCAG
ACCCTTTTAGTCAGTGTGGAAAATCTCTAGCAGCATGTGAGCAAAAGGCCAGCAAAAGGCCAGGAACCGT
AAAAAGGCCGCGTTGCTGGCGTTTTTCCATAGGCTCCGCCCCCCTGACGAGCATCACAAAAATCGACGCT
CAAGTCAGAGGTGGCGAAACCCGACAGGACTATAAAGATACCAGGCGTTTCCCCCTGGAAGCTCCCTCGT
GCGCTCTCCTGTTCCGACCCTGCCGCTTACCGGATACCTGTCCGCCTTTCTCCCTTCGGGAAGCGTGGCG
CTTTCTCATAGCTCACGCTGTAGGTATCTCAGTTCGGTGTAGGTCGTTCGCTCCAAGCTGGGCTGTGTGC
ACGAACCCCCCGTTCAGCCCGACCGCTGCGCCTTATCCGGTAACTATCGTCTTGAGTCCAACCCGGTAAG
ACACGACTTATCGCCACTGGCAGCAGCCACTGGTAACAGGATTAGCAGAGCGAGGTATGTAGGCGGTGCT
ACAGAGTTCTTGAAGTGGTGGCCTAACTACGGCTACACTAGAAGAACAGTATTTGGTATCTGCGCTCTGC
TGAAGCCAGTTACCTTCGGAAAAAGAGTTGGTAGCTCTTGATCCGGCAAACAAACCACCGCTGGTAGCGG
TGGTTTTTTTGTTTGCAAGCAGCAGATTACGCGCAGAAAAAAAGGATCTCAAGAAGATCCTTTGATCTTT
TCTACGGGGTCTGACGCTCAGTGGAACGAAAACTCACGTTAAGGGATTTTGGTCATGAGATTATCAAAAA
GGATCTTCACCTAGATCCTTTTAAATTAAAAATGAAGTTTTAAATCAATCTAAAGTATATATGAGTAAAC
TTGGTCTGACAGTTACCAATGCTTAATCAGTGAGGCACCTATCTCAGCGATCTGTCTATTTCGTTCATCC
ATAGTTGCCTGACTCCCCGTCGTGTAGATAACTACGATACGGGAGGGCTTACCATCTGGCCCCAGTGCTG
CAATGATACCGCGAGACCCACGCTCACCGGCTCCAGATTTATCAGCAATAAACCAGCCAGCCGGAAGGGC
CGAGCGCAGAAGTGGTCCTGCAACTTTATCCGCCTCCATCCAGTCTATTAATTGTTGCCGGGAAGCTAGA
GTAAGTAGTTCGCCAGTTAATAGTTTGCGCAACGTTGTTGCCATTGCTACAGGCATCGTGGTGTCACGCT
CGTCGTTTGGTATGGCTTCATTCAGCTCCGGTTCCCAACGATCAAGGCGAGTTACATGATCCCCCATGTT
GTGCAAAAAAGCGGTTAGCTCCTTCGGTCCTCCGATCGTTGTCAGAAGTAAGTTGGCCGCAGTGTTATCA
CTCATGGTTATGGCAGCACTGCATAATTCTCTTACTGTCATGCCATCCGTAAGATGCTTTTCTGTGACTG
GTGAGTACTCAACCAAGTCATTCTGAGAATAGTGTATGCGGCGACCGAGTTGCTCTTGCCCGGCGTCAAT
ACGGGATAATACCGCGCCACATAGCAGAACTTTAAAAGTGCTCATCATTGGAAAACGTTCTTCGGGGCGA
AAACTCTCAAGGATCTTACCGCTGTTGAGATCCAGTTCGATGTAACCCACTCGTGCACCCAACTGATCTT
CAGCATCTTTTACTTTCACCAGCGTTTCTGGGTGAGCAAAAACAGGAAGGCAAAATGCCGCAAAAAAGGG
AATAAGGGCGACACGGAAATGTTGAATACTCATACTCTTCCTTTTTCAATATTATTGAAGCATTTATCAG
GGTTATTGTCTCATGAGCGGATACATATTTGAATGTATTTAGAAAAATAAACAAATAGGGGTTCCGCGCA
CATTTCCCCGAAAAGTGCCACCTGACGTCGACGGATCGGGAGATCTCCCGATCCCCTATGGTGCACTCTC
AGTACAATCT
