>Addgene plasmid #25791 | pLL3.7_hsa-miR-34a | depositor partial sequence | sequence record 12097 | Author sequence
CCCACATTTCCTTCTTATCAACAGGTGCTGGGGAGAGGCAGGACAGGCCTGTCCCCCGAGTCCCCTCCGG
ATGCCGTGGACCGGCCAGCTGTGAGTGTTTCTTTGGCAGTGTCTTAGCTGGTTGTTGTGAGCAATAGTAA
GGAAGCAATCAGCAAGTATACTGCCCTAGAAGTGCTGCACGTTGTGGGGCCCAAGAGGGAAGATGAAGCG
AGAGATGCCCAGACCAGTGGGAGACGCCAGGACTTCGGAAGCTCTTCTGC
