>Addgene plasmid #25791 | pLL3.7_hsa-miR-34a | addgene partial sequence | sequence record 31799 | 25791 with PLL3.7-sense (CAGTGCAGGGGAAAGAATAGTAGAC)
CAAACTAAAGAATTACAAAAACAAATTACAAAAATTCAAAATTTTCGGGTTTATTACAGGGACAGCAGAG
ATCCAGTTTGGTTAGTACCGGGCCCGCTCTAGAAGATCTGGGCAGGAAGAGGGCCTATTTCCCATGATTC
CTTCATATTTGCATATACGATACAAGGCTGTTAGAGAGATAATTAGAATTAATTTGACTGTAAACACAAA
GATATTAGTACAAAATACGTGACGTAGAAAGTAATAATTTCTTGGGTAGTTTGCAGTTTTAAAATTATGT
TTTAAAATGGACTATCATATGCTTACCGTAACTTGAAAGTATTTCGATTTCTTGGCTTTATATATCTTGT
GGAAAGGACGAGGATCCCCCACATTTCCTTCTTATCAACAGGTGCTGGGGAGAGGCAGGACAGGCCTGTC
CCCCGAGTCCCCTCCGGATGCCGTGGACCGGCCAGCTGTGAGTGTTTCTTTGGCAGTGTCTTAGCTGGTT
GTTGTGAGCAATAGTAAGGAAGCAATCAGCAAGTATACTGCCCTAGAAGTGCTGCACGTTGTGGGGCCCA
AGAGGGAAGATGAAGCGAGAGATGCCCAGACCAGTGGGAGACGCCAGGACTTCGGAAGCTCTTCTGCGAA
TTCCTCGAGGTCGACGGTATCGATAAGCTCGCTTCACGAGATTCCAGCAGGTCGAGGGACCTAATAACTT
CGTATAGCATACATTATACGAAGTTATATTAAGGGTTCCAAGCTTAAGCGGCCGCGTGGATAACCGTATT
ACCGCCATGCATTAGTTATTAATAGTAATCAATTAC
